>Addgene plasmid #46480 | pGEX SH2-B-SH2 RA | depositor full sequence | sequence record 66178 | pGEX SH2-B-SH2 RA sequence 5348 bps
ACGTTATCGACTGCACGGTGCACCAATGCTTCTGGCGTCAGGCAGCCATCGGAAGCTGTGGTATGGCTGT
GCAGGTCGTAAATCACTGCATAATTCGTGTCGCTCAAGGCGCACTCCCGTTCTGGATAATGTTTTTTGCG
CCGACATCATAACGGTTCTGGCAAATATTCTGAAATGAGCTGTTGACAATTAATCATCGGCTCGTATAAT
GTGTGGAATTGTGAGCGGATAACAATTTCACACAGGAAACAGTATTCATGTCCCCTATACTAGGTTATTG
GAAAATTAAGGGCCTTGTGCAACCCACTCGACTTCTTTTGGAATATCTTGAAGAAAAATATGAAGAGCAT
TTGTATGAGCGCGATGAAGGTGATAAATGGCGAAACAAAAAGTTTGAATTGGGTTTGGAGTTTCCCAATC
TTCCTTATTATATTGATGGTGATGTTAAATTAACACAGTCTATGGCCATCATACGTTATATAGCTGACAA
GCACAACATGTTGGGTGGTTGTCCAAAAGAGCGTGCAGAGATTTCAATGCTTGAAGGAGCGGTTTTGGAT
ATTAGATACGGTGTTTCGAGAATTGCATATAGTAAAGACTTTGAAACTCTCAAAGTTGATTTTCTTAGCA
AGCTACCTGAAATGCTGAAAATGTTCGAAGATCGTTTATGTCATAAAACATATTTAAATGGTGATCATGT
AACCCATCCTGACTTCATGTTGTATGACGCTCTTGATGTTGTTTTATACATGGACCCAATGTGCCTGGAT
GCGTTCCCAAAATTAGTTTGTTTTAAAAAACGTATTGAAGCTATCCCACAAATTGATAAGTACTTGAAAT
CCAGCAAGTATATAGCATGGCCTTTGCAGGGCTGGCAAGCCACGTTTGGTGGTGGCGACCATCCTCCAAA
ATCGGATCTGGAAGTTCTGTTCCAGGGGCCCCTGGGATCCGGCGGTGAGGGGGACCAGCCCCTCTCAGGG
TATCCTTGGTTCCACGGGATGCTCTCTCGGCTCAAGGCTGCACAGTTGGTGCTGACTGGCGGCACTGGCT
CCCACGGTGTCTTCCTGGTGGCCCAGAGTGAGACAAGGCGGGGTGAATACGTCCTCACCTTCAACTTCCA
GGGCAAGGCCAAGCACCTGCGTTTGTCGCTGTACGAGGAGGGTCAGTGCCGGGTCCAGCACCTGTGGTTC
CAGTCCATTTTCGATATGCTCGAGCACTTCCGGGTGCACCCCATCCCTTTGGAGTCGGGAGGCTCCAGTG
ATGTTGTCCTTGTCAGCTATGTCCCATCCTCCCAGCGACAGCAGGAACCGACCACCTCCCATGACGGAAT
TCTATGAGCGGCCGCATCGTGACTGACTGACGATCTGCCTCGCGCGTTTCGGTGATGACGGTGAAAACCT
CTGACACATGCAGCTCCCGGAGACGGTCACAGCTTGTCTGTAAGCGGATGCCGGGAGCAGACAAGCCCGT
CAGGGCGCGTCAGCGGGTGTTGGCGGGTGTCGGGGCGCAGCCATGACCCAGTCACGTAGCGATAGCGGAG
TGTATAATTCTTGAAGACGAAAGGGCCTCGTGATACGCCTATTTTTATAGGTTAATGTCATGATAATAAT
GGTTTCTTAGACGTCAGGTGGCACTTTTCGGGGAAATGTGCGCGGAACCCCTATTTGTTTATTTTTCTAA
ATACATTCAAATATGTATCCGCTCATGAGACAATAACCCTGATAAATGCTTCAATAATATTGAAAAAGGA
AGAGTATGAGTATTCAACATTTCCGTGTCGCCCTTATTCCCTTTTTTGCGGCATTTTGCCTTCCTGTTTT
TGCTCACCCAGAAACGCTGGTGAAAGTAAAAGATGCTGAAGATCAGTTGGGTGCACGAGTGGGTTACATC
GAACTGGATCTCAACAGCGGTAAGATCCTTGAGAGTTTTCGCCCCGAAGAACGTTTTCCAATGATGAGCA
CTTTTAAAGTTCTGCTATGTGGCGCGGTATTATCCCGTGTTGACGCCGGGCAAGAGCAACTCGGTCGCCG
CATACACTATTCTCAGAATGACTTGGTTGAGTACTCACCAGTCACAGAAAAGCATCTTACGGATGGCATG
ACAGTAAGAGAATTATGCAGTGCTGCCATAACCATGAGTGATAACACTGCGGCCAACTTACTTCTGACAA
CGATCGGAGGACCGAAGGAGCTAACCGCTTTTTTGCACAACATGGGGGATCATGTAACTCGCCTTGATCG
TTGGGAACCGGAGCTGAATGAAGCCATACCAAACGACGAGCGTGACACCACGATGCCTGCAGCAATGGCA
ACAACGTTGCGCAAACTATTAACTGGCGAACTACTTACTCTAGCTTCCCGGCAACAATTAATAGACTGGA
TGGAGGCGGATAAAGTTGCAGGACCACTTCTGCGCTCGGCCCTTCCGGCTGGCTGGTTTATTGCTGATAA
ATCTGGAGCCGGTGAGCGTGGGTCTCGCGGTATCATTGCAGCACTGGGGCCAGATGGTAAGCCCTCCCGT
ATCGTAGTTATCTACACGACGGGGAGTCAGGCAACTATGGATGAACGAAATAGACAGATCGCTGAGATAG
GTGCCTCACTGATTAAGCATTGGTAACTGTCAGACCAAGTTTACTCATATATACTTTAGATTGATTTAAA
ACTTCATTTTTAATTTAAAAGGATCTAGGTGAAGATCCTTTTTGATAATCTCATGACCAAAATCCCTTAA
CGTGAGTTTTCGTTCCACTGAGCGTCAGACCCCGTAGAAAAGATCAAAGGATCTTCTTGAGATCCTTTTT
TTCTGCGCGTAATCTGCTGCTTGCAAACAAAAAAACCACCGCTACCAGCGGTGGTTTGTTTGCCGGATCA
AGAGCTACCAACTCTTTTTCCGAAGGTAACTGGCTTCAGCAGAGCGCAGATACCAAATACTGTCCTTCTA
GTGTAGCCGTAGTTAGGCCACCACTTCAAGAACTCTGTAGCACCGCCTACATACCTCGCTCTGCTAATCC
TGTTACCAGTGGCTGCTGCCAGTGGCGATAAGTCGTGTCTTACCGGGTTGGACTCAAGACGATAGTTACC
GGATAAGGCGCAGCGGTCGGGCTGAACGGGGGGTTCGTGCACACAGCCCAGCTTGGAGCGAACGACCTAC
ACCGAACTGAGATACCTACAGCGTGAGCTATGAGAAAGCGCCACGCTTCCCGAAGGGAGAAAGGCGGACA
GGTATCCGGTAAGCGGCAGGGTCGGAACAGGAGAGCGCACGAGGGAGCTTCCAGGGGGAAACGCCTGGTA
TCTTTATAGTCCTGTCGGGTTTCGCCACCTCTGACTTGAGCGTCGATTTTTGTGATGCTCGTCAGGGGGG
CGGAGCCTATGGAAAAACGCCAGCAACGCGGCCTTTTTACGGTTCCTGGCCTTTTGCTGGCCTTTTGCTC
ACATGTTCTTTCCTGCGTTATCCCCTGATTCTGTGGATAACCGTATTACCGCCTTTGAGTGAGCTGATAC
CGCTCGCCGCAGCCGAACGACCGAGCGCAGCGAGTCAGTGAGCGAGGAAGCGGAAGAGCGCCTGATGCGG
TATTTTCTCCTTACGCATCTGTGCGGTATTTCACACCGCATAAATTCCGACACCATCGAATGGTGCAAAA
CCTTTCGCGGTATGGCATGATAGCGCCCGGAAGAGAGTCAATTCAGGGTGGTGAATGTGAAACCAGTAAC
GTTATACGATGTCGCAGAGTATGCCGGTGTCTCTTATCAGACCGTTTCCCGCGTGGTGAACCAGGCCAGC
CACGTTTCTGCGAAAACGCGGGAAAAAGTGGAAGCGGCGATGGCGGAGCTGAATTACATTCCCAACCGCG
TGGCACAACAACTGGCGGGCAAACAGTCGTTGCTGATTGGCGTTGCCACCTCCAGTCTGGCCCTGCACGC
GCCGTCGCAAATTGTCGCGGCGATTAAATCTCGCGCCGATCAACTGGGTGCCAGCGTGGTGGTGTCGATG
GTAGAACGAAGCGGCGTCGAAGCCTGTAAAGCGGCGGTGCACAATCTTCTCGCGCAACGCGTCAGTGGGC
TGATCATTAACTATCCGCTGGATGACCAGGATGCCATTGCTGTGGAAGCTGCCTGCACTAATGTTCCGGC
GTTATTTCTTGATGTCTCTGACCAGACACCCATCAACAGTATTATTTTCTCCCATGAAGACGGTACGCGA
CTGGGCGTGGAGCATCTGGTCGCATTGGGTCACCAGCAAATCGCGCTGTTAGCGGGCCCATTAAGTTCTG
TCTCGGCGCGTCTGCGTCTGGCTGGCTGGCATAAATATCTCACTCGCAATCAAATTCAGCCGATAGCGGA
ACGGGAAGGCGACTGGAGTGCCATGTCCGGTTTTCAACAAACCATGCAAATGCTGAATGAGGGCATCGTT
CCCACTGCGATGCTGGTTGCCAACGATCAGATGGCGCTGGGCGCAATGCGCGCCATTACCGAGTCCGGGC
TGCGCGTTGGTGCGGATATCTCGGTAGTGGGATACGACGATACCGAAGACAGCTCATGTTATATCCCGCC
GTCAACCACCATCAAACAGGATTTTCGCCTGCTGGGGCAAACCAGCGTGGACCGCTTGCTGCAACTCTCT
CAGGGCCAGGCGGTGAAGGGCAATCAGCTGTTGCCCGTCTCACTGGTGAAAAGAAAAACCACCCTGGCGC
CCAATACGCAAACCGCCTCTCCCCGCGCGTTGGCCGATTCATTAATGCAGCTGGCACGACAGGTTTCCCG
ACTGGAAAGCGGGCAGTGAGCGCAACGCAATTAATGTGAGTTAGCTCACTCATTAGGCACCCCAGGCTTT
ACACTTTATGCTTCCGGCTCGTATGTTGTGTGGAATTGTGAGCGGATAACAATTTCACACAGGAAACAGC
TATGACCATGATTACGGATTCACTGGCCGTCGTTTTACAACGTCGTGACTGGGAAAACCCTGGCGTTACC
CAACTTAATCGCCTTGCAGCACATCCCCCTTTCGCCAGCTGGCGTAATAGCGAAGAGGCCCGCACCGATC
GCCCTTCCCAACAGTTGCGCAGCCTGAATGGCGAATGGCGCTTTGCCTGGTTTCCGGCACCAGAAGCGGT
GCCGGAAAGCTGGCTGGAGTGCGATCTTCCTGAGGCCGATACTGTCGTCGTCCCCTCAAACTGGCAGATG
CACGGTTACGATGCGCCCATCTACACCAACGTAACCTATCCCATTACGGTCAATCCGCCGTTTGTTCCCA
CGGAGAATCCGACGGGTTGTTACTCGCTCACATTTAATGTTGATGAAAGCTGGCTACAGGAAGGCCAGAC
GCGAATTATTTTTGATGGCGTTGGAATT
Features (pLannotate 1.2.2; 17 found; start..end, strand, type, name):
      6..107     -  CDS            yciV (fragment): RNAAM_ECOLI - Also known as trpH From Escherichia coli (strain K12).
    183..211     +  promoter       tac promoter: strong E. coli promoter; hybrid between the trp and lac UV5 promoters
    219..235     +  protein_bind   lac operator: The lac repressor binds to the lac operator to inhibit transcription in E. coli. This inhibition can be relieved by adding lactose or isopropyl-β-D-thiogalactopyranoside (IPTG). lac repressor encoded by lacI
    258..911     +  CDS            GST26_SCHJA: Experimental evidence at protein level: Swiss-Prot protein existence level 1. GST isoenzymes appear to play a central role in the parasite detoxification system. Other functions are also suspected including a role in increasing the solubility of haematin in the parasite gut. From Schistosoma japonicum (Blood fluke).
    897..1325    +  CDS            SH2B1 (fragment): SH2B1_HUMAN - Also known as KIAA1299, SH2B. Experimental evidence at protein level: Swiss-Prot protein existence level 1. Adapter protein for several members of the tyrosine kinase receptor family. Involved in multiple signaling pathways mediated by Janus kinase (JAK) and receptor tyrosine kinases, including the receptors of insulin (INS), insulin-like growth factor I (IGF1), nerve growth factor (NGF), brain-derived neurotrophic factor (BDNF), glial cell line-derived neurotrophic factor (GDNF), platelet-derived growth factor (PDGF) and fibroblast growth factors (FGFs). In growth hormone (GH) s
   1365..1404    +  CDS            rop (fragment): Rop protein, which maintains plasmids at low copy number; rop
   1506..1546    +  misc_feature   bom (fragment): basis of mobility region from pBR322
   1651..1755    +  promoter       AmpR promoter: bla
   1756..2616    +  CDS            AmpR: β-lactamase; bla; confers resistance to ampicillin, carbenicillin, and related antibiotics
   2787..3375    +  rep_origin     ori: high-copy-number ColE1/pMB1/pBR322/pUC origin of replication
   3561..3612    -  misc_feature   bom (fragment): basis of mobility region from pBR322
   3619..3696    +  promoter       lacIq promoter: lacI (mutant); In the lacIq allele, a single base change in the promoter boosts expression of the lacI gene about 10-fold.
   3697..4779    +  CDS            lacI: lac repressor; lacI; The lac repressor binds to the lac operator to inhibit transcription in E. coli. This inhibition can be relieved by adding lactose or isopropyl-β-D-thiogalactopyranoside (IPTG).
   4792..4813    +  protein_bind   CAP binding site: CAP binding activates transcription in the presence of cAMP. E. coli catabolite activator protein
   4828..4858    +  promoter       lac promoter: promoter for the E. coli lac operon
   4866..4882    +  protein_bind   lac operator: The lac repressor binds to the lac operator to inhibit transcription in E. coli. This inhibition can be relieved by adding lactose or isopropyl-β-D-thiogalactopyranoside (IPTG). lac repressor encoded by lacI
   4902..5075    +  CDS            lacZα: LacZα fragment of β-galactosidase; lacZ fragment
