[The description below was written by a language model from this plasmid's Addgene catalogue record and pLannotate feature annotations shown in this document.]
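Description:
pGEX SH2-B-SH2 RA is a bacterial expression plasmid built on the pGEX6P1 backbone for producing a GST-tagged, binding-defective SH2 domain of human SH2B1 (SH2-B, also called PSM) in E. coli. The annotated sequence record is 5,348 nt. It carries a ColE1/pMB1-type origin of replication and a β-lactamase gene with its own promoter for ampicillin selection. The catalogue lists the plasmid as low copy, although the feature annotation describes the origin generically as a high-copy family member and detects only short fragments of rop and bom.

Expression is driven by the tac promoter, a strong trp/lac hybrid. It is followed by a lac operator and kept repressed by plasmid-encoded lac repressor, which is expressed from the enhanced lacIq promoter, so transcription is inducible with IPTG. The open reading frame begins with Schistosoma japonicum glutathione S-transferase, continues through a PreScission protease recognition site that allows the tag to be removed, and then enters the SH2B1 fragment, which was cloned between BamHI and EcoRI sites that are both retained. The insert of roughly 388 bp encodes amino acids 515–639, spanning the SH2 domain, and carries an R555A substitution in the conserved FLVR motif. The arginine in this motif is generally essential for phosphotyrosine binding. The insert field names the gene "SH2-B RK", whereas the plasmid name and mutation field indicate arginine to alanine. The depositor gives the fusion protein mass as about 38.9 kDa.

The associated publication concerns high-throughput phosphotyrosine profiling with SH2 domains. In that context this mutant would plausibly serve as a negative-control probe alongside the wild-type GST–SH2 fusion, although the record does not state this explicitly.
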