Addgene plasmid #46480: pGEX SH2-B-SH2 RA
Depositing lab: Bruce Mayer. Depositing organization: University of Connecticut Health Center. Publication: High-throughput phosphotyrosine profiling using SH2 domains. Machida K, Thompson CM, Dierck K, Jablonowski K, Karkkainen S, Liu B, Zhang H, Nash PD, Newman DK, Nollau P, Pawson T, Renkema GH, Saksela K, Schiller MR, Shin DG, Mayer BJ. Mol Cell. 2007 Jun 22;26(6):899-915. 10.1016/j.molcel.2007.05.031 PubMed 17588523.
Backbone
  Vector backbone: pGEX6P1
  Backbone manufacturer: GE Healthcare Biosciences
  Backbone size w/o insert (bp): 4900
  Vector type: Bacterial Expression
Growth in bacteria
  Bacterial resistance: Ampicillin, 100 μg/mL
  Growth temperature: 37°C
  Growth strain: DH5alpha
  Copy number: Low Copy
Gene/Insert
  Gene/Insert name: SH2-B RK (alt names: SH2B1; PSM; SH2B; FLJ30542; KIAA1299; DKFZp547G1110; SH2B2)
  Species: H. sapiens (human)
  Insert size (bp): 388
  Mutation: contains amino acids 515-639; R555A mutation in the FLVR motif of the SH2 domain
  Entrez Gene: SH2B1 (a.k.a. PSM, SH2B)
  Promoter: Tac
  Tag / fusion protein: GST (N terminal on backbone); PreScission (N terminal on backbone)
  Cloning method: Restriction Enzyme; 5′ cloning site BamHI (not destroyed); 3′ cloning site EcoRI (not destroyed)
  Sequencing primers: 5′ pGEX-5; 3′ pGEX-3
Terms and licenses: Academic/Nonprofit Terms; Industry Terms: Not Available to Industry
Depositor comments: The molecular weight of the GST fusion protein is approximately 38.9 kDa
How to cite: pGEX SH2-B-SH2 RA was a gift from Bruce Mayer (Addgene plasmid # 46480 ; http://n2t.net/addgene:46480 ; RRID:Addgene_46480)
