>Addgene plasmid #46480 | pGEX SH2-B-SH2 RA | addgene partial sequence | sequence record 65681 | Insert sequence
GGATCCGGCGGTGAGGGGGACCAGCCCCTCTCAGGGTATCCTTGGTTCCACGGGATGCTCTCTCGGCTCA
AGGCTGCACAGTTGGTGCTGACTGGCGGCACTGGCTCCCACGGTGTCTTCCTGGTGGCCCAGAGTGAGAC
AAGGCGGGGTGAATACGTCCTCACCTTCAACTTCCAGGGCAAGGCCAAGCACCTGCGTTTGTCGCTGTAC
GAGGAGGGTCAGTGCCGGGTCCAGCACCTGTGGTTCCAGTCCATTTTCGATATGCTCGAGCACTTCCGGG
TGCACCCCATCCCTTTGGAGTCGGGAGGCTCCAGTGATGTTGTCCTTGTCAGCTATGTCCCATCCTCCCA
GCGACAGCAGGAACCGACCACCTCCCATGACGGAATTC
