>Addgene plasmid #46480 | pGEX SH2-B-SH2 RA | addgene partial sequence | sequence record 66730 | pGEX5
GTTCTGTTCCNGGGGCCCCTGGGATCCGGCGGTGAGGGGGACCAGCCCCTCTCAGGGTATCCTTGGTTCC
ACGGGATGCTCTCTCGGCTCAAGGCTGCACAGTTGGTGCTGACTGGCGGCACTGGCTCCCACGGTGTCTT
CCTGGTGGCCCAGAGTGAGACAAGGCGGGGTGAATACGTCCTCACCTTCAACTTCCAGGGCAAGGCCAAG
CACCTGCGTTTGTCGCTGTACGAGGAGGGTCAGTGCCGGGTCCAGCACCTGTGGTTCCAGTCCATTTTCG
ATATGCTCGAGCACTTCCGGGTGCACCCCATCCCTTTGGAGTCGGGAGGCTCCAGTGATGTTGTCCTTGT
CAGCTATGTCCCATCCTCCCAGCGACAGCAGGAACCGACCACCTCCCATGACGGAATTCTATGAGCGGCC
GCATCGTGACTGACTGACGATCTGCCTCGCGCGTTTCGGTGATGACGGTGAAAACCTCTGACACATGCAG
CTCCCGGAGACGGTCACAGCTTGTCTGTAAGCGGATGCCGGGAGCAGACAAGCCCGTCAGGGCGCGTCAG
CGGGTGTTGGCGGGTGTCGGGGCGCAGCCATGACCCAGTCACGTAGCGATAGCGGAGTGTATAATTCTTG
AAGACGAAAGGGCCTCGTGATACGCCTATTTTTATAGGTTAATGTCATGATAATAATGGTTTCTTAGACG
TCAGGTGGCACTTTTCGGGGAAATGTGCGCGGAACCCCTATTTGTTTATTTTTCTAAATACATTCAAATA
TGTATCCGCTCAT
